>Addgene plasmid #242754 | pLIX-Bahcc1-HA | addgene full sequence | sequence record 487420 | Addgene NGS Result
AATTCTCGACCTCGAGACAAATGGCAGTATTCATCCACAATTTTAAAAGAAAAGGGGGGATTGGGGGGTA
CAGTGCAGGGGAAAGAATAGTAGACATAATAGCAACAGACATACAAACTAAAGAATTACAAAAACAAATT
ACAAAAATTCAAAATTTTCGGGTTTATTACAGGGACAGCAGAGATCCACTTTGGCCGCGAATCGATATGT
CGAGTTTACTCCCTATCAGTGATAGAGAACGTATGTCGAGTTTACTCCCTATCAGTGATAGAGAACGATG
TCGAGTTTACTCCCTATCAGTGATAGAGAACGTATGTCGAGTTTACTCCCTATCAGTGATAGAGAACGTA
TGTCGAGTTTACTCCCTATCAGTGATAGAGAACGTATGTCGAGTTTATCCCTATCAGTGATAGAGAACGT
ATGTCGAGTTTACTCCCTATCAGTGATAGAGAACGTATGTCGAGGTAGGCGTGTACGGTGGGAGGCCTAT
ATAAGCAGAGCTCGTTTAGTGAACCGTCAGATCGCCTGGAGAATTGGCTAGCATGGCTTCGCACACAGCC
AGCAGCCGTCTGATGGGAAACCCCCCAGCCTCCTCTTTTATGGGCAGCTTCCTCACCAGCAGCCTGGGCT
CAGCAGCGTCGGCACACCCCAGTGGCCCCACATCCTCTCCCTCTGAGCCGGCCTACCGAGGATCCCACCC
TGCCACCTCTCAGATCTGGTTCTCCCACTCCCATGAAGCTCCTCCGTACCCCAGATTTTCGGGGAGTCTG
GCATCTACCTTCCTACCCGTGAGCCACTTGGATCACCATGGAAACAGCAATGTTCTCTATGGGCAACATC
GTTTCTATGGAACCCAAAAAGATAACTTCTACCTGCGCAACCTGCCCCCACAGCCTACCATACTACCCGC
CAACCACAACTTCCCCGGAGTGCCCCGAGCCACCCCTGCCCATCCCATCGGGTCCTGCAGCCGGGACCGC
ATCGAGGCTGCCTCACTGCAGAAGGGTCCTAAGGAGTTTGACCGCTTCCTCATGGGTAAAGAGGTGGGCA
AAGAGAAAGTTAGCAAGGGAGCAGAGGGCAGGGAGCGGCCAGCTGTGGAGGAAGACAGTGGTAAAGATCG
ACAGAAGCTGGTGCCGCCCATGCCTGCCGAGGGGCCCTGCAAGGAGGCAGGCCCTGCACCCCGGGGGTCC
TGTGAGGGCCGCCCCAAACACCTCACCTCTTGCCTGCTCAACACCAAGGTACTCAATGGAGACATGGGCA
AGGCCTCCCTGGCCAGCTGTGCAGGAGGCATGCTGGGCAGGCCTGGGACAGGTGTGGCAGCACCCGGACG
CTGTGCCAAGGAGGTGGCAGGCCCCGTGGAGCCTGGGCCAGCCTTCAGTGAGTGCCTGGAGCGGCGGCAG
ATGCTGCATCATGCTGTATCCTACACAGTACCCTCTGGCCTGCCTACCGGGCCACCCCCGCCCCTCAGCA
CAGGCCCAGCGGGCTCTTTCCCCTGCCTGCAGCTGCATGCAGGCCCAGATGGGCTCTGCCCTCTGCAGGA
CAAAGTCTCCCGGGACCTAAAGGCCAGCGGGCCCACCTTTGTGCCTTCTGTGGGACACCTGGCTGACAAG
AGCCGCTCTTTCCAAGTAGCAGAGGCCTGTGCCGTGGCAGGTGATGGAAAGGACCGGCACCTGGATGCGG
CCATGGCCACCGACCATGGTGCACCCTATGGAGTCTCCTACGCCCACCTAAAAGCTGAGGGCAAGGGCGA
GCGGCGACCCGGGGGCTTTGAGGCGGCCCTCCACCCCCGGCTGAAAGGCCTGGAGTATCTCAGTTCAGGC
CCCGAGGCCCCCTTCCCTGGACTTCCCAAAGGCGGTCTGGACAAAAGTGGCTACTTTGAGTTGCCCACTT
CACAGGACTGTGCCCGGTCCAATCACCAAGACCCACTGGGTGGGAAGGCCACCCAGGCCTGCTGCACTTT
AGACAAAGTGGCCAACAAAGAGGCCCCTGCTGGCCCTCCAGTGGGACAGAAGGTAGCCAGGATCCGGCAC
CAGCAGCACTTGGTGGCTCCTGAGGTAGAATCGGGAGGCAGCGGGGCCGAGACGAAACGCAAGTCCGTGG
AGCTGGCTTCTCTGGGTTATAGCGGCCACCACATGCCTCCGTGGGGTGTACAGACGGGCCACGACACCTC
CATGGCCATCATCGAGGAACGAAAGGGCAGTGCCTACCTCGACCCTTTTGGAAGTGGCTTACAGCAGGCA
GCCCTCCTGTCCCAGGAGCTGCCCACTCCGCCAGATGAGGTCTCGGCCATGAAGAACCTGCTGAAATACA
GCAACCAAGCCCTAGTCGTGGGCCAGAAGGCTCCGTTCGTGGGCCTGGGCAGCCTCAAAGCCAGCTGCGT
CCAGCAGGAAGCCAAGTTTCCAGCCACTAAGGGCCCAGGCCCAGTGGAAAGACCCGACTGTGCCCGCAGC
AGGGAGCATGAGGCCCCACATGGAGACGGGGAGGTGAGGCAGCCACCCGTGGGCATCGCAGTGGCCTTGG
CCAGGCAGAAGGACACGGTCGGCAGGCCCGATACAGCCTACAATACCAACAGTGGGCGGCAGGGCAGGGC
CGCCCCCACCTTCAAAGGTGCTGGAGGACCACGTGCCAGCCATGCGCTAGACCTGGAGAGCGAAGAGGAG
AGGTCACGGGCGTGCGAGGAGCGCCTGGGTCTGCCTGGACGTGAGCTGCTGTTACAAGACAACAAAGACC
TCGTGGAATTTGCCCGGATCCACCCTTCAAGCAGCTGCCCTGGAGACCTGCCCCCCCACCTCATGATGCA
AGGCGGGGACCCAGCCCCCCACCCCCATCCTGCCCATCCCCACTGGCTGCCCCGCACCCGCAGTCCCTCC
TTGTGGATGGGGGGACATTCCTATGGTCTCGGACACCCCGCCCTGCACCAGAACCTACCCCCTGGCTTCC
CCGCATCTGTGCCCGGCTCCATGCCCTCCGTGTTCCCCCTCCCCCAAGATGCAGCCACGCAGTTGGTCAT
CTTGCCCTCGGAACCCACACCCCACACCACCCCTCACACACTCGCTGAAGTTATGGACCAGGCCTCCCTG
TGGCCCCCCATGTATGGGGCCCGGGGCCCTGCCTCTCACATGCAGCACCCGGGCCAGCTCCCTGTGTATT
CTCGGTCCCAGCTGCTTCGGCAGCAAGAGCTCTATGCACTGCAGCAGCAGCAGCAACAACAGCAGCAGCA
GCAACAACAGCAGCAACAGCAGCAGCAACAACAACAGCAGCAGCAGCAACAGCAGCAGCAGCAACATCGG
GCCACACAGGCCCTGGAGCTACAGCGAGTTGCCCAGTTCCAGCGCAAGCCTGAGGATCGCCACATGGAGC
TGGAGGAAGCTGCCCAGGAGAAGACCCCAAAGTCCACCCACAAGCCAGTTGCCTTAACCCCCATGGCCAA
GGGCACCCCCTCCTCCGCCACTGCAGGCCTGGTCAAGCTATCACCCTGCTGTCAGTCGCCCACTTTGAAG
ACCCCTGCGAGTTGCCCCACACCACCACCTCGGCCCAGCGCCCCCTGCACTTTACCCATCTGCCCTACTG
GCAGCCCAGGGCCTGGCTCCAAGGTGCCTAGTACCATGGACAAGAGTGAGGAGGGCCAGCGGGCTGGAAC
CAACCTGACCACGCTGGAACCAGACCTGACTCCAGGATTGAACCCCACAGCTGGCCTGGATCTCTCCCTC
CCTTCAGACGTGCACTCCTCTGACCTCCAAGACCCCAAAACTATGCAAACCACTACCCCAGGGACTCGGC
CTGAGCCCCCAAGGACGTTCCTCCCTGGGGAGCCACCCCCATGCAGCCCCAGGAACTTAGAAGAGCCTGG
GCTGCTCTCAAGGGCCAGGGATGCCACCCAGGACCTTGCCAATCTACCCCCTCCTGTTGAGGGAGGACTC
CCACCAGGGAAGGCAGAAGACCCCAGCCCACTCGAGGGGTTACAAGCACTGAAATTTGGAGACCTCCTCG
AGGGAGGGGGAACTGAGGCTACTGGCCAGACGAATTCTACTCAGGGAGGGATGCAAAATGAGAGGACTGT
AGATCAGGGGGCACCACAGCCCCCTTTGGGGGCTACCCCTCAAGCACTAGAACAGGAAGCAGGGAGCCCA
GCTGCCCTGGACAAGCGTGAAGGTCCACAGAAGGTCCCTGATGTGGCCCAGCTACAGGAGGAAGAAACCC
AGCTTGAGGAGAGCGGGGGGGACTCGGAGGTGGACTGGGGGACTCCCAACCATAGCCACCCACCCAAAGC
GCTGCCAGGCTTGGATGCCTTGGTGGCTGCTACTGTGGACCTAGGAGACCTGCCTGACATCAGCCTGACA
GACCCTCAGACCCCAGCAGCCTCCGTGCCCCTTAGCACGGCTCCTCTGCCGCATAGCTCAGGGATTCATG
GGATTGCCCTGCTCAGTGAGCTGGCTGACCTGGAGACCCAGCGGCAGAAGAGTGAGCTGTCCATGCAAGA
AGATGAGGATGTGCTGGCCTTCAACCTGCAGCACCTGGCCACACTGGCCACAGCCTGGTCCCTGGTGGAG
GCTGCTAACCTGGACAGCCCAGTCACTTCACTGCAGGCCCCAGCTGCTGACCCAGACAGAGGCCCCAGGC
TCACCCCCAGAATGCAAATCCTGCAACGCAAGGACACCTGGGCCCCTAAAACAAAGCCTGTATGTCCCCT
GAAGGCTGCCATCGACCGGCTGGACACACAGGAAGTGGAGATGCGCATGCAGCTAGCAGAGCTGCAGAGG
CGCTACAAGGAGAAGCAACGGGAGCTGGCTCGCCTGCAGCGCAGGCATGACCACGAGAGAGAGGAGAGCT
CACGGAGCCCTGCACGGCGGGGGCCTGGCAGGCCAAGAAAGCGCAAACACTCAAGCTCACTGCCTGCCCT
GCGTCCCGGGGGCCAGCTTGCCAGAAGTGACAGCAAGAAAGCCAAGGCTGTTCGTGCAAGCCTAAGTCTG
CTGTGTGCTGAGCTACGAGGTGATGAGCCCCCAAGGAAGCGAAGCAAACTGGGAAAGAGTCCTTACACTG
GCCTGCAGTCCGTCTCCTCGGAGAAGGTGCGGTGCAAGAAGAGCTGTGGCCAGGCCGAGTTGCCATCCTC
GGTGGCCCACAAGGTGGCCCAGCTGAAGCCAAAGGTCAAGAGCAAGGGGCTGCCTGCCGGCCTCGGTGCC
TTCCAGCGCAAAGAGGCTGCCCCAGGTGGGCGCATCCAGAAGAAGCTATCTAGAGCCAAGAGCGTCACGG
CGTCAGGGGCGGCACGGCATCCACACCCCGATGGGGACAGTGGCAGGGAGATGCACAAATTCCAAGCCCA
ACCCGCAGTGGCTGTGGCACATGAGGCAGGCAGCGGCTATGACAGTGAGGACTGCCAGGCACTCCTGGGG
ACAGAGGCAGCTCCCAGAGAGCCTGGGCTGGTGTTGCACCCAGGGTCTGGTGTGGCAGTGCTGGGACCCT
CACCTTCCTCCGTGGTCAAGATGGAAGCCAATCAGAAGGCCAAGAAGAAAAAGGAGAGGCAGGGCTTGCT
AGGGGCCTGCCGCCTGTCCAGCCCCGAGGGCGAGGTTAAGATCAAGAGACGAACAGTAAAGACCAAGGTG
GGAGCCAAGCTGGAGCGGGCGCCAGGGCGGCGGCCCCCGGGTGCACCAGGCAAGAAGAAGGCCAAGGGCA
AGGTGAAAACTGGCCTGCGTACAGAGCCAGGAACCGCCACCAGCAGAGACACCCTTTTCAGTCCCACCCG
GACTTTTGCCTGCCGAGAGGAGGGCAGCAAACTTGCCAGTGAGCGCCTCAAGAGAGCCACCCGCAAGAGC
GCCATGTTGCAGCCAGTCCTGAGGCGGAAGAATGGGGCCTTGTCCATCGCTCTGTCAGCCCGCAACGCCA
AGGCCATCCTGGGAAAGAGCAGGAAGCTGACGAAGGTGAAGAGAGAGGCTGTCAGCAAGCAGGGCCAGGG
GCGGGCGGTGAGCCGGCTGCTGGAGAGCTTTGCTGTGGAGGATGACTTTGAGTTTGACGAGGATGACACC
AGCTTCTCGGATGAGGAAGAAGAAGAGGAAGAAGCCGGTGTACAGCTCAGCGCAGAGCAGAGCGCCGCCC
TGGCACGGTCCTGCACCATCCACAAGGAAGACCTGCAGGACGGACTGCCCGTCCTGATCCCGAAGGAGGA
CAGCCTGCTGTATGCGGGCAGTGTCAGGACCCTGCAACCCCCCGACATCTACAGCATCGTCATTGAGGGG
GAGAGAGGCAACCGTCAACGTATCTACTCGCTGGAACAGCTGCTGCAGGAGGCGGTTCTTGATGTCCAGC
CACAGTCCAGTCGGTACCTTCCACCTGGTACCCGGGTCTGTGCCTACTGGAGTCAGAAGTCCCGGTGTCT
ATATCCAGGCAATGTGGTTCGAGGTGCTTCAAGCGATGAAGAAGACCTGGACTCAGTGTTGGTAGAGTTC
GATGACGGAGACACAGGCCACATAGCTGTCTCTAACATCAGGCTGCTGCCTCCGGACTTCAAGATCCAGT
GTACAGAGCCCTCGCCAGCCCTGTTGGTGTCCAGCAGCTGCCGGAGGACCAAAAAAGCAGCCAATGAGGG
CCACCCGCCCAGCGAAGCCCCCACACCCAGCCTGTCCCCTAAAGTGCCGGATGGCCCTGAAACTTCTAAG
ACCCCTGGGAAGAAATCTGGCAGCAAAGACAAAGCTGGCAAAGTCGACCTCCTAACCTCAGGTGCCAAGT
CCCCCACGGGGGCCTCAGACCACTTCCTAGGCCGCAGAGGCAGCCCCCTGCTGAGCTGGTCAGCAGTGGC
TCAGACCAAGCGGAAAGCGGTGGCTGCGGCAGCGGCGGCGGCAGGTGGCAAAGGGCCGGGGGTACTACAG
AACCTCTTCCAGCTCAACGGAAGCACCAAGAAGCTGCGGGCCCGGGACACCCTGTTTCCCATGCATAGCA
TGGCTACCCCCGTGTTTGGTAACAGCTTCCGAGCTGACTCCTTCAGCAGCCTGGCGAGTTCCTACACACC
CTTCCTTGGAGGGGCTGGGGCAGGCCTTCCCGGAGGAGCCCACAAGCTGCTTAGGGCCAAGAAGGCTGAA
CGGGCTGAAGCAGAAAAGGCCGGGAGGCGGCGGGCAGGCGGCGAGTTTCTGGTTAAGCTGGACCATGAGG
GTGTGACCTCCCCCAAAAACAAAAACTGCAAGGCCCTGCTCATGAGCGACAAGGACTTCGGACCCAAGCT
GGGGCGACCTCTTAGCAACCCCAGTTACGCACACCCAGCCCTCATTGGCAAGGACAAGAAGGGTCGGGCG
CCTGTGCATCCGCTACCCATGGGGCTGGCTCTGCGCAAGTACCCACTGCCCTGTGATAGTGACTGCCCCA
GCTCCTACTCCGATGAGGACGAGGATGGGCCGGGGCTGGCCACCGGTGTTCCCTCCCGATTCCTCACCCG
CCTATCCATGTCGTCGTCCTCCTCTGGCTCGTCCACGTCTTCTTCCTCAGGCTCCGTGTCCACGTCCAGC
CTCTGTTCCTCAGACAATGAGGACTCATCTTATAGCTCAGATGACGAGGACCCTGCCCTGCTGCTGCAGA
CCTGTCTCACCCGCCCTGTGCCCGCCCTCCTGGCCCCACCCGAAGCCCTGCGCTCTAAGGGTAGCAGCCC
CCACGCGCACACCCACGCCCAGCGCTGCTTCCTGTCCAGGGCTGGGGTGGCTGGTGCAGGTGCAGGGGCC
AGCCCCAGTGGTAGCAAATCCAAGTTCAAGCGCAAGGAGGCCCTGAGCTTCTCCAAAGCCAAAGAGCTTT
CTCGGAGGCAACGGCTGCCCTCCGTAGAAAACCGGCCAAAGATCTCAGCCTTCCTGCCTGCCCGGCAGCT
CTGGAAGTGGTCAGGAAACCCCACGCAGAGACGAGGCATGAAGGGGAAAGCCAGGAAACTATTCTACAAG
GCCATTGTCCGAGGCAAGGAGACACTGCGCATCGGGGACTGTGCGGTCTTCCTTTCGGCCGGCCGGCCCA
ACCTGCCCTACATAGGCCGCATCGAGAGCTTGTGGGAGTCCTGGGGCAGCAACATGGTGGTGAAGGTCAA
ATGGTTCTACCACCCAGAGGAGACCAAGCTGGGGAAGCGGCAGAGTGACGGGAAGAACGCACTGTACCAG
TCCTGCCACGAAGATGAGAATGACGTGCAGACCATCTCCCACAAATGTCAGGTGGTGGGCCGAGAGCAGT
ATGAACAGATGATGCGGGGCCGCAAGTACCAGGACCAGCAGGACCTGTACTACTTGGCAGGCACCTATGA
TCCTACTACTGGGCGCCTGGTGACAGCTGACGGCGTGCCCGTCCTGTGCACCGGTTATCCGTATGATGTG
CCGGATTATGCGTAAACGCGTCCGGTCCACCACCACCACCACCACTAAGGATCCGGGGTTGGGGTTGCGC
CTTTTCCAAGGCAGCCCTGGGTTTGCGCAGGGACGCGGCTGCTCTGGGCGTGGTTCCGGGAAACGCAGCG
GCGCCGACCCTGGGTCTCGCACATTCTTCACGTCCGTTCGCAGCGTCACCCGGATCTTCGCCGCTACCCT
TGTGGGCCCCCCGGCGACGCTTCCTGCTCCGCCCCTAAGTCGGGAAGGTTCCTTGCGGTTCGCGGCGTGC
CGGACGTGACAAACGGAAGCCGCACGTCTCACTAGTACCCTCGCAGACGGACAGCGCCAGGGAGCAATGG
CAGCGCGCCGACCGCGATGGGCTGTGGCCAATAGCGGCTGCTCAGCAGGGCGCGCCGAGAGCAGCGGCCG
GGAAGGGGCGGTGCGGGAGGCGGGGTGTGGGGCGGTAGTGTGGGCCCTGTTCCTGCCCGCGCGGTGTTCC
GCATTCTGCAAGCCTCCGGAGCGCACGTCGGCAGTCGGCTCCCTCGTTGACCGAATCACCGACCTCTCTC
CCCAGCAATTCACCATGACCGAGTACAAGCCCACGGTGCGCCTCGCCACCCGCGACGACGTCCCCAGGGC
CGTACGCACCCTCGCCGCCGCGTTCGCCGACTACCCCGCCACGCGCCACACCGTCGATCCGGACCGCCAC
ATCGAGCGGGTCACCGAGCTGCAAGAACTCTTCCTCACGCGCGTCGGGCTCGACATCGGCAAGGTGTGGG
TCGCGGACGACGGCGCCGCGGTGGCGGTCTGGACCACGCCGGAGAGCGTCGAAGCGGGGGCGGTGTTCGC
CGAGATCGGCCCGCGCATGGCCGAGTTGAGCGGTTCCCGGCTGGCCGCGCAGCAACAGATGGAAGGCCTC
CTGGCGCCGCACCGGCCCAAGGAGCCCGCGTGGTTCCTGGCCACCGTCGGCGTCTCGCCCGACCACCAGG
GCAAGGGTCTGGGCAGCGCCGTCGTGCTCCCCGGAGTGGAGGCGGCCGAGCGCGCCGGGGTGCCCGCCTT
CCTGGAGACCTCCGCGCCCCGCAACCTCCCCTTCTACGAGCGGCTCGGCTTCACCGTCACCGCCGACGTC
GAGGTGCCCGAAGGACCGCGCACCTGGTGCATGACCCGCAAGCCCGGTGCCGAAGGTAGAGGTTCTCTCC
TCACTTGTGGTGATGTTGAAGAAAACCCTGGTCCAATGTCTAGACTGGACAAGAGCAAAGTCATAAACGG
AGCTCTGGAATTACTCAATGGTGTCGGTATCGAAGGCCTGACGACAAGGAAACTCGCTCAAAAGCTGGGA
GTTGAGCAGCCTACCCTGTACTGGCACGTGAAGAACAAGCGGGCCCTGCTCGATGCCCTGCCAATCGAGA
TGCTGGACAGGCATCATACCCACTTCTGCCCCCTGGAAGGCGAGTCATGGCAAGACTTTCTGCGGAACAA
CGCCAAGTCATACCGCTGTGCTCTCCTCTCACATCGCGACGGGGCTAAAGTGCATCTCGGCACCCGCCCA
ACAGAGAAACAGTACGAAACCCTGGAAAATCAGCTCGCGTTCCTGTGTCAGCAAGGCTTCTCCCTGGAGA
ACGCACTGTACGCTCTGTCCGCCGTGGGCCACTTTACACTGGGCTGCGTATTGGAGGAACAGGAGCATCA
AGTAGCAAAAGAGGAAAGAGAGACACCTACCACCGATTCTATGCCCCCACTTCTGAGACAAGCAATTGAG
CTGTTCGACCGGCAGGGAGCCGAACCTGCCTTCCTTTTCGGCCTGGAACTAATCATATGTGGCCTGGAGA
AACAGCTAAAGTGCGAAAGCGGCGGGCCGACCGACGCCCTTGACGATTTTGACTTAGACATGCTCCCAGC
CGATGCCCTTGACGACTTTGACCTTGATATGCTGCCTGCTGACGCTCTTGACGATTTTGACCTTGACATG
CTCCCCGGGTAACTAAGTAAGGATCGATCCAAGATATCGTATTCTTAACTATGTTGCTCCTTTTACGCTA
TGTGGATACGCTGCTTTAATGCCTTTGTATCATGCTATTGCTTCCCGTATGGCTTTCATTTTCTCCTCCT
TGTATAAATCCTGGTTGCTGTCTCTTTATGAGGAGTTGTGGCCCGTTGTCAGGCAACGTGGCGTGGTGTG
CACTGTGTTTGCTGACGCAACCCCCACTGGTTGGGGCATTGCCACCACCTGTCAGCTCCTTTCCGGGACT
TTCGCTTTCCCCCTCCCTATTGCCACGGCGGAACTCATCGCCGCCTGCCTTGCCCGCTGCTGGACAGGGG
CTCGGCTGTTGGGCACTGACAATTCCGTGGTGTTGTCGGGGAAGCTGACGTCCTTTCCATGGCTGCTCGC
CTGTGTTGCCACCTGGATTCTGCGCGGGACGTCCTTCTGCTACGTCCCTTCGGCCCTCAATCCAGCGGAC
CTTCCTTCCCGCGGCCTGCTGCCGGCTCTGCGGCCTCTTCCGCGTCTTCGCCTTCGCCCTCAGACGAGTC
GGATCTCCCTTTGGGCCGCCTCCCCGCCTGTTTCGCCTCGGCGTCCGGACTAGAGGTACCTTTAAGACCA
ATGACTTACAAGGCAGCTGTAGATCTTAGCCACTTTTTAAAAGAAAAGGGGGGACTGGAAGGGCTAATTC
ACTCCCAACGAAGACAAGATCTGCTTTTTGCTTGTACTGGGTCTCTCTGGTTAGACCAGATCTGAGCCTG
GGAGCTCTCTGGCTAACTAGGGAACCCACTGCTTAAGCCTCAATAAAGCTTGCCTTGAGTGCTTCAAGTA
GTGTGTGCCCGTCTGTTGTGTGACTCTGGTAACTAGAGATCCCTCAGACCCTTTTAGTCAGTGTGGAAAA
TCTCTAGCAGTAGTAGTTCATGTCATCTTATTATTCAGTATTTATAACTTGCAAAGAAATGAATATCAGA
GAGTGAGAGGAACTTGTTTATTGCAGCTTATAATGGTTACAAATAAAGCAATAGCATCACAAATTTCACA
AATAAAGCATTTTTTTCACTGCATTCTAGTTGTGGTTTGTCCAAACTCATCAATGTATCTTATCATGTCT
GGCTCTAGCTATCCCGCCCCTAACTCCGCCCATCCCGCCCCTAACTCCGCCCAGTTCCGCCCATTCTCCG
CCCCATGGCTGACTAATTTTTTTTATTTATGCAGAGGCCGAGGCCGCCTCGGCCTCTGAGCTATTCCAGA
AGTAGTGAGGAGGCTTTTTTGGAGGCCTTTCAAATATGTATCCGCTCATGAGACAATAACCCTGATAAAT
GCTTCAATAATATTGAAAAAGGAAGAGTATGAGTATTCAACATTTCCGTGTCGCCCTTATTCCCTTTTTT
GCGGCATTTTGCCTTCCTGTTTTTGCTCACCCAGAAACGCTGGTGAAAGTAAAAGATGCTGAAGATCAGT
TGGGTGCACGAGTGGGTTACATCGAACTGGATCTCAACAGCGGTAAGATCCTTGAGAGTTTTCGCCCCGA
AGAACGTTTTCCAATGATGAGCACTTTTAAAGTTCTGCTATGTGGCGCGGTATTATCCCGTATTGACGCC
GGGCAAGAGCAACTCGGTCGCCGCATACACTATTCTCAGAATGACTTGGTTGAGTACTCACCAGTCACAG
AAAAGCATCTTACGGATGGCATGACAGTAAGAGAATTATGCAGTGCTGCCATAACCATGAGTGATAACAC
TGCGGCCAACTTACTTCTGACAACGATCGGAGGACCGAAGGAGCTAACCGCTTTTTTGCACAACATGGGG
GATCATGTAACTCGCCTTGATCGTTGGGAACCGGAGCTGAATGAAGCCATACCAAACGACGAGCGTGACA
CCACGATGCCTGTAGCAATGGCAACAACGTTGCGCAAACTATTAACTGGCGAACTACTTACTCTAGCTTC
CCGGCAACAATTAATAGACTGGATGGAGGCGGATAAAGTTGCAGGACCACTTCTGCGCTCGGCCCTTCCG
GCTGGCTGGTTTATTGCTGATAAATCTGGAGCCGGTGAGCGTGGGTCTCGCGGTATCATTGCAGCACTGG
GGCCAGATGGTAAGCCCTCCCGTATCGTAGTTATCTACACGACGGGGAGTCAGGCAACTATGGATGAACG
AAATAGACAGATCGCTGAGATAGGTGCCTCACTGATTAAGCATTGGTAACTGTCAGACCAAGTTTACTCA
TATATACTTTAGATTGATTTAAAACTTCATTTTTAATTTAAAAGGATCTAGGTGAAGATCCTTTTTGATA
ATCTCATGACCAAAATCCCTTAACGTGAGTTTTCGTTCCACTGAGCGTCAGACCCCGTAGAAAAGATCAA
AGGATCTTCTTGAGATCCTTTTTTTCTGCGCGTAATCTGCTGCTTGCAAACAAAAAAACCACCGCTACCA
GCGGTGGTTTGTTTGCCGGATCAAGAGCTACCAACTCTTTTTCCGAAGGTAACTGGCTTCAGCAGAGCGC
AGATACCAAATACTGTTCTTCTAGTGTAGCCGTAGTTAGGCCACCACTTCAAGAACTCTGTAGCACCGCC
TACATACCTCGCTCTGCTAATCCTGTTACCAGTGGCTGCTGCCAGTGGCGATAAGTCGTGTCTTACCGGG
TTGGACTCAAGACGATAGTTACCGGATAAGGCGCAGCGGTCGGGCTGAACGGGGGGTTCGTGCACACAGC
CCAGCTTGGAGCGAACGACCTACACCGAACTGAGATACCTACAGCGTGAGCTATGAGAAAGCGCCACGCT
TCCCGAAGGGAGAAAGGCGGACAGGTATCCGGTAAGCGGCAGGGTCGGAACAGGAGAGCGCACGAGGGAG
CTTCCAGGGGGAAACGCCTGGTATCTTTATAGTCCTGTCGGGTTTCGCCACCTCTGACTTGAGCGTCGAT
TTTTGTGATGCTCGTCAGGGGGGCGGAGCCTATGGAAAAACGCCAGCAACGCGGCCTTTTTACGGTTCCT
GGCCTTTTGCTGGCCTTTTGCTCACATGTTCTTTCCTGCGTTATCCCCTGATTCTGTGGATAACCGTATT
ACCGCCTTTGAGTGAGCTGATACCGCTCGCCGCAGCCGAACGACCGAGCGCAGCGAGTCAGTGAGCGAGG
AAGCGGAAGAGCGCCCAATACGCAAACCGCCTCTCCCCGCGCGTTGGCCGATTCATTAATGCAGCTGGCA
CGACAGGTTTCCCGACTGGAAAGCGGGCAGTGAGCGCAACGCAATTAATGTGAGTTAGCTCACTCATTAG
GCACCCCAGGCTTTACACTTTATGCTTCCGGCTCGTATGTTGTGTGGAATTGTGAGCGGATAACAATTTC
ACACAGGAAACAGCTATGACCATGATTACGCCAAGCGCGCAATTAACCCTCACTAAAGGGAACAAAAGCT
GGAGCTGCAAGCTTAATGTAGTCTTATGCAATACTCTTGTAGTCTTGCAACATGGTAACGATGAGTTAGC
AACATGCCTTACAAGGAGAGAAAAAGCACCGTGCATGCCGATTGGTGGAAGTAAGGTGGTACGATCGTGC
CTTATTAGGAAGGCAACAGACGGGTCTGACATGGATTGGACGAACCACTGAATTGCCGCATTGCAGAGAT
ATTGTATTTAAGTGCCTAGCTCGATACATAAACGGGTCTCTCTGGTTAGACCAGATCTGAGCCTGGGAGC
TCTCTGGCTAACTAGGGAACCCACTGCTTAAGCCTCAATAAAGCTTGCCTTGAGTGCTTCAAGTAGTGTG
TGCCCGTCTGTTGTGTGACTCTGGTAACTAGAGATCCCTCAGACCCTTTTAGTCAGTGTGGAAAATCTCT
AGCAGTGGCGCCCGAACAGGGACTTGAAAGCGAAAGGGAAACCAGAGGAGCTCTCTCGACGCAGGACTCG
GCTTGCTGAAGCGCGCACGGCAAGAGGCGAGGGGCGGCGACTGGTGAGTACGCCAAAAATTTTGACTAGC
GGAGGCTAGAAGGAGAGAGATGGGTGCGAGAGCGTCAGTATTAAGCGGGGGAGAATTAGATCGCGATGGG
AAAAAATTCGGTTAAGGCCAGGGGGAAAGAAAAAATATAAATTAAAACATATAGTATGGGCAAGCAGGGA
GCTAGAACGATTCGCAGTTAATCCTGGCCTGTTAGAAACATCAGAAGGCTGTAGACAAATACTGGGACAG
CTACAACCATCCCTTCAGACAGGATCAGAAGAACTTAGATCATTATATAATACAGTAGCAACCCTCTATT
GTGTGCATCAAAGGATAGAGATAAAAGACACCAAGGAAGCTTTAGACAAGATAGAGGAAGAGCAAAACAA
AAGTAAGACCACCGCACAGCAAGCGGCCGCTGATCTTCAGACCTGGAGGAGGAGATATGAGGGACAATTG
GAGAAGTGAATTATATAAATATAAAGTAGTAAAAATTGAACCATTAGGAGTAGCACCCACCAAGGCAAAG
AGAAGAGTGGTGCAGAGAGAAAAAAGAGCAGTGGGAATAGGAGCTTTGTTCCTTGGGTTCTTGGGAGCAG
CAGGAAGCACTATGGGCGCAGCGTCAATGACGCTGACGGTACAGGCCAGACAATTATTGTCTGGTATAGT
GCAGCAGCAGAACAATTTGCTGAGGGCTATTGAGGCGCAACAGCATCTGTTGCAACTCACAGTCTGGGGC
ATCAAGCAGCTCCAGGCAAGAATCCTGGCTGTGGAAAGATACCTAAAGGATCAACAGCTCCTGGGGATTT
GGGGTTGCTCTGGAAAACTCATTTGCACCACTGCTGTGCCTTGGAATGCTAGTTGGAGTAATAAATCTCT
GGAACAGATTTGGAATCACACGACCTGGATGGAGTGGGACAGAGAAATTAACAATTACACAAGCTTAATA
CACTCCTTAATTGAAGAATCGCAAAACCAGCAAGAAAAGAATGAACAAGAATTATTGGAATTAGATAAAT
GGGCAAGTTTGTGGAATTGGTTTAACATAACAAATTGGCTGTGGTATATAAAATTATTCATAATGATAGT
AGGAGGCTTGGTAGGTTTAAGAATAGTTTTTGCTGTACTTTCTATAGTGAATAGAGTTAGGCAGGGATAT
TCACCATTATCGTTTCAGACCCACCTCCCAACCCCGAGGGGAC
Features (pLannotate 1.2.2; 27 found; start..end, strand, type, name):
     41..158     +  misc_feature   cPPT/CTS: central polypurine tract and central termination sequence of HIV-1
    212..526     +  promoter       tight TRE promoter: Tet-responsive promoter PTight, consisting of seven tet operator sequences followed by the minimal CMV promoter
    543..8309    +  CDS            Bahcc1: BAHC1_MOUSE - Also known as Kiaa1447. Experimental evidence at protein level: Swiss-Prot protein existence level 1. From Mus musculus (Mouse).
   8357..8375    +  CDS            9xHis (fragment): 9xHis affinity tag
   8385..8895    +  promoter       hPGK promoter: human phosphoglycerate kinase 1 promoter
   8905..9501    +  CDS            PuroR (fragment): puromycin N-acetyltransferase; pac from Streptomyces; confers resistance to puromycin
   9556..10253   +  CDS            rtTA3 (fragment): reverse tetracycline transactivator 3 activates expression from Tet-responsive promoters in the presence of doxycycline
  10183..10293   +  CDS            VP48: 3 tandem repeats of the minimal activation domain of herpes simplex virus VP16 (Cheng et al., 2013)
  10329..10877   +  misc_feature   WPRE (fragment): woodchuck hepatitis virus posttranscriptional regulatory element
  10903..10974   +  CDS            nef (fragment): NEF_HV1Z2 - Experimental evidence at protein level: Swiss-Prot protein existence level 1. Extracellular Nef protein targets CD4(+) T-lymphocytes for apoptosis by interacting with CXCR4 surface receptors. From Human immunodeficiency virus type 1 group M subtype D (isolate Z2/CDC-Z34) (HIV-1).
  10976..11209   +  LTR            3' LTR (ΔU3): self-inactivating 3' long terminal repeat (LTR) from HIV-1
  11281..11402   +  polyA_signal   SV40 poly(A) signal: SV40 polyadenylation signal
  11442..11577   +  rep_origin     SV40 ori: SV40 origin of replication
  11585..11648   +  promoter       AmpR promoter: bla
  11649..12509   +  CDS            AmpR: β-lactamase; bla; confers resistance to ampicillin, carbenicillin, and related antibiotics
  12680..13268   +  rep_origin     ori: high-copy-number ColE1/pMB1/pBR322/pUC origin of replication
  13451..13543   +  CDS            lacI (fragment): lac repressor; lacI; The lac repressor binds to the lac operator to inhibit transcription in E. coli. This inhibition can be relieved by adding lactose or isopropyl-β-D-thiogalactopyranoside (IPTG).
  13556..13577   +  protein_bind   CAP binding site: CAP binding activates transcription in the presence of cAMP. E. coli catabolite activator protein
  13592..13622   +  promoter       lac promoter: promoter for the E. coli lac operon
  13626..13648   +  protein_bind   lac operator (fragment): The lac repressor binds to the lac operator to inhibit transcription in E. coli. This inhibition can be relieved by adding lactose or isopropyl-β-D-thiogalactopyranoside (IPTG). lac repressor encoded by lacI
  13691..13709   +  promoter       T3 promoter: promoter for bacteriophage T3 RNA polymerase
  13737..13963   +  promoter       RSV promoter: Rous sarcoma virus enhancer/promoter
  13964..14144   +  LTR            5' LTR (truncated): truncated 5' long terminal repeat (LTR) from HIV-1
  14191..14316   +  misc_feature   HIV-1 Ψ: packaging signal of human immunodeficiency virus type 1
  14300..14663   +  CDS            HIV-1 gag (fragment): gag protein from human immunodeficiency virus 1; gag
  14809..15042   +  misc_feature   RRE: The Rev response element (RRE) of HIV-1 allows for Rev-dependent mRNA export from the nucleus to the cytoplasm.
  15419..15443   +  CDS            Rev (fragment): human immunodeficiency virus 1 (HIV-1) Rev protein; rev; enhances nuclear export of unspliced and incompletely spliced viral mRNAs
