[The description below was written by a language model from this plasmid's Addgene catalogue record and pLannotate feature annotations shown in this document.]
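Description:
pLIX-Bahcc1-HA is a doxycycline-inducible mammalian expression plasmid built on the pLix402 backbone and carrying the mouse Bahcc1 coding sequence with a C-terminal HA tag. The catalogue lists it simply as a mammalian expression vector. The feature table, however, shows the architecture of a third-generation, self-inactivating HIV-1 lentiviral transfer vector. An RSV promoter drives a truncated 5' LTR, followed by the Ψ packaging signal, a gag fragment, the RRE, cPPT/CTS, a WPRE and a ΔU3 3' LTR. The cassette could therefore in principle be packaged and integrated into target cells. In bacteria the roughly 15.4 kb plasmid is maintained through a high-copy ColE1/pUC-type origin and ampicillin resistance (bla). An SV40 poly(A) signal and SV40 origin lie outside the viral unit.

The payload is an all-in-one Tet-On system. The tight TRE promoter consists of seven tet operators upstream of a minimal CMV promoter, and it controls the long Bahcc1 open reading frame (about 7.8 kb). Downstream, a constitutive human PGK promoter drives puromycin N-acetyltransferase followed by the reverse tetracycline transactivator rtTA3, presumably as a linked unit, although the table does not annotate the joining element. Puromycin-selected cells thus carry the transactivator, and adding doxycycline switches on Bahcc1-HA. The HA tag is not annotated in the table; a short match labelled as a His-tag fragment sits just after the insert. Sequencing found an A122P difference from the reference transcript, which matches a known variant and is reported by the depositor to have no functional consequence. The associated work concerns the role of BAHCC1 in promoting gene expression in neuronal cells.
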