Addgene plasmid #242754: pLIX-Bahcc1-HA
Purpose: Expresses Bahcc1 in mammalian cells
Depositing lab: Igor Ulitsky. Depositing organization: Weizmann Institute of Science. Publication: BAHCC1 promotes gene expression in neuronal cells by antagonizing SIN3A-HDAC1. Monziani A, Perry RB, Hezroni H, Ulitsky I. Nucleic Acids Res. 2025 Jul 19;53(14):gkaf650. doi: 10.1093/nar/gkaf650. PubMed 40682820.
Backbone
  Vector backbone: pLix402
  Vector type: Mammalian Expression
  Selectable markers: Puromycin
Growth in bacteria
  Bacterial resistance: Ampicillin, 100 μg/mL
  Growth temperature: 37°C
  Growth strain: EPI300
  Copy number: Unknown
Gene/Insert
  Gene/Insert name: Bahcc1
  Species: M. musculus (mouse)
  GenBank ID: NM_198423
  Entrez Gene: Bahcc1 (a.k.a. B930044J06)
  Promoter: tight TRE promoter
  Tag / fusion protein: HA (C terminal on insert)
  Cloning method: Unknown
  Sequencing primers: 5′ AGAGAACGTATGTCGAGGTA
Terms and licenses: Academic/Nonprofit Terms; Industry Terms: Not Available to Industry
Depositor comments: Please visit https://doi.org/10.1101/2025.01.24.634719 for bioRxiv preprint. Compared to GenBank ID NM_198423, Addgene NGS identifies A122P in Bahcc1. This mutation is present in a known variant: GenBank ID AK147250. The depositor confirms that discrepancies between the depositor's sequence and Addgene's sequences have no functional consequences.
How to cite: pLIX-Bahcc1-HA was a gift from Igor Ulitsky (Addgene plasmid # 242754 ; http://n2t.net/addgene:242754 ; RRID:Addgene_242754)
